Addgene plasmid #16278: pWZL Hygro-NFLAG TRF1 deltaA
Depositing lab: Titia de Lange. Depositing organization: Rockefeller University. Publication: Different telomere damage signaling pathways in human and mouse cells. Smogorzewska A, de Lange T. EMBO J. 2002 Aug 15. 21(16):4338-48. 10.1093/emboj/cdf433 PubMed 12169636.
Backbone
  Vector backbone: pWZL Hygro NFLAG
  Backbone size w/o insert (bp): 5900
  Vector type: Mammalian Expression, Retroviral
  Selectable markers: Hygromycin
Growth in bacteria
  Bacterial resistance: Ampicillin, 100 μg/mL
  Growth temperature: 37°C
  Growth strain: DH5alpha
  Copy number: High Copy
Gene/Insert
  Gene/Insert name: hTRF1 (alt names: human TTAGGG repeat binding factor 1; 2421)
  Species: H. sapiens (human)
  Insert size (bp): 1116
  Mutation: Deleted acidic domain (aa1-66)
  GenBank ID: NM_017489
  Entrez Gene: TERF1 (a.k.a. PIN2, TRBF1, TRF, TRF1, hTRF1-AS, t-TRF1)
  Tag / fusion protein: Flag (N terminal on backbone)
  Cloning method: Restriction Enzyme; 5′ cloning site BamHI (not destroyed); 3′ cloning site EcoRI (not destroyed)
  Sequencing primers: 5′ CCTTTGTACACCCTAAGCCT; 3′ AATGCTCGTCAAGAAGAC
Terms and licenses: Academic/Nonprofit Terms; Industry Terms: Not Available to Industry
How to cite: pWZL Hygro-NFLAG TRF1 deltaA was a gift from Titia de Lange (Addgene plasmid # 16278 ; http://n2t.net/addgene:16278 ; RRID:Addgene_16278)
