[The description below was written by a language model from this plasmid's Addgene catalogue record.]
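Description:
pWZL Hygro-NFLAG TRF1 deltaA is a retroviral mammalian expression plasmid built on the pWZL Hygro NFLAG backbone (about 5.9 kb without insert). It is maintained in E. coli as a high-copy plasmid under ampicillin selection, and it carries a hygromycin marker for selecting transduced or transfected mammalian cells. No feature table accompanies the record, so the promoter, LTRs, packaging signal and the arrangement linking the insert to the hygromycin gene are not explicitly stated. pWZL-type vectors are generally Moloney murine leukaemia virus-derived constructs in which the viral LTR drives the transcript and packaging into virions is supplied by a helper cell line.

The payload is a roughly 1.1 kb fragment of human TRF1 (TERF1, the TTAGGG repeat binding factor 1), a double-stranded telomeric DNA-binding protein that is part of the complex protecting and regulating chromosome ends. The insert is a truncation mutant lacking the N-terminal acidic domain (amino acids 1–66), hence "deltaA". It was cloned between BamHI and EcoRI sites, both retained, in frame with a FLAG epitope encoded by the backbone, so the protein is expressed with an N-terminal FLAG tag that allows detection or immunoprecipitation separately from endogenous TRF1.

The construct is suited to generating retrovirus for stable, hygromycin-selected expression of acidic-domain-deleted TRF1 in cultured cells. It lets the contribution of that domain to telomere function be examined, and the associated publication concerns telomere damage signalling pathways in human and mouse cells.
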