>Addgene plasmid #16278 | pWZL Hygro-NFLAG TRF1 deltaA | addgene partial sequence | sequence record 22697 | pBABE5 5'-CTTTATCCAGCCCTCAC-3'
CNCNGCGGACGCCCCATGGACTCAAGACGATGACGATAAAGGATCCGTGGCCGAGGCCGAGGCCGTGGCT
GCCGGCTGGATGCTCGATTTCCTCTGCCTCTCTCTTTGCCGAGCTTTCCGCGACGGCCGCTCCGAGGACT
TCCGCAGGACCCGCAACAGCGCAGAGGCTATTATTCATGGACTATCCAGTCTAACAGCTTGCCAGTTGAG
AACGATATACATATGTCAGTTTTTGACAAGAATTGCAGCAGGAAAAACCCTTGATGCACAGTTTGAAAAT
GATGAACGAATTACACCCTTGGAATCAGCCCTGATGATTTGGGGTTCAATTGAAAAGGAACATGACAAAC
TTCATGAAGAAATACAGAATTTAATTAAAATTCAGGCTATAGCTGTTTGTATGGAAAATGGCAACTTTAA
AGAAGCAGAAGAAGTCTTTGAAAGAATATTTGGTGATCCAAATTCTCATATGCCTTTCAAAAGCAAATTG
CTTATGATAATCTCTCAGAAAGATACATTTCATTCCTTTTTTCAACACTTCAGCTACAACCACATGATGG
AGAAAATTAAGAGTTATGTGAATTATGTGCTAAGTGAAAAATCATCAACCTTTCTAATGAGGGCGCGCCA
AAAGTAGTAGAAAGCAAAAGNGNCAAGAACAATAACTTCTCAAGATAAACCTAGTGGTAATGATGTTGAA
ATGGAACTGAAGCTAATTTGGATACAAGAAAAGTGTTAGTGACAANCAGTCTNCGTACTGATCCTCAAGG
GACNTATCTTATGNGGCTCCAAGANCNTNCTNCTA
